>Addgene plasmid #63430 | pFusX4-21 | depositor partial sequence | sequence record 105378 | pFusX4_CCA
AGTCTTAAGCGTCTCCCCTGACCCCGGACCAAGTGGTGGCTATCGCCAGCCACGATGGCGGCAAGCAAGC
GCTCGAAACGGTGCAGCGGCTGTTGCCGGTGCTGTGCCAGGACCATGGCCTGACTCCGGACCAAGTGGTG
GCTATCGCCAGCCACGATGGCGGCAAGCAAGCGCTCGAAACGGTGCAGCGGCTGTTGCCGGTGCTGTGCC
AGGACCATGGCCTGACCCCGGACCAAGTGGTGGCTATCGCCAGCAACATTGGCGGCAAGCAAGCGCTCGA
AACGGTGCAGCGGCTGTTGCCGGTGCTGTGCCAGGACCATGGCCGAGACGTC
