>Addgene plasmid #63430 | pFusX4-21 | depositor partial sequence | sequence record 105379 | FusX4
CGTCTCCCCTGACCCCGGACCAAGTGGTGGCTATCGAGACCGGCGCCGCTACGGGCGCGTCCCATTCGCC
ATTCAGGCTGCGCAACTGTTGGGAAGGGCGATCGGTGCGGGCTCTTCGCTATTACGCCAGCTGGCGAAAG
GGGGATGTGCTGCAAGGCGATTAAGTTGGGAACGCCAGGGTTTTCCCAGTCACGACGTTGTAAAACGACG
GCCAGTGAGCGCGCGTAATCGACTCACTATAGGGCGAATTGGGTACCGGGCCCCCCCTCGAGGTCCTCCA
GCTTTTGTTCCCTTTAGTGAGGGTTAATTGCGCGCTTGGCGTAATCATGGTCATAGCTGTTTCCTGTGTG
AAATTGTTATCCGCTCACAATTCCACACAACATACGAGCCGGAAGCATAAAGTGTAAAGCCTGGGGTGCC
TAATGAGTGAGCTAACTCACATTAATTGCGTTGCGCTCACTGCCCGCTTTCCACCGGTGGTCTCTGGCGG
CAAGCAAGCGCTCGAAACGGTGCAGCGGCTGTTGCCGGTGCTGTGCCAGGACCATGGCCGAGACGTCTAG
ACCAGCCAGGACAGAAATGCCTCGACTTCGCTGCTACCCAAGGTTGCCGGGTGACGCACACCGTGGAAAC
GGATGAAGGCACGAACCCAGTGGACATAAGCCTGTTCGGTTCGTAAGCTGTAATGCAAGTAGCGTATGCG
CTCACGCAACTGGTCCAGAACCTTGACCGAACGCAGCGGTGGTAACGGCGCAGTGGCGGTTTTCATGGCT
TGTTATGACTGTTTTTTTGGGGTACAGTCTATGCCTCGGGCATCCAAGCAGCAAGCGCGTTACGCCGTGG
GTCGATGTTTGATGTTATGGAGCAGCAACGATGTTACGCAGCAGGGCAGTCGCCCTAAAACAAAGTTAAA
CATTATGAGGGAAGCGGTGATCGCCGAAGTATCGACTCAACTATCAGAGGTAGTTGGCGTCATCGAGCGC
CATCTCGAACCGACGTTGCTGGCCGTACATTTGTACGGCTCCGCAGTGGATGGCGGCCTGAAGCCACACA
GTGATATTGATTTGCTGGTTACGGTGACCGTAAGGCTTGATGAAACAACGCGGCGAGCTTTGATCAACGA
CCTTTTGGAAACTTCGGCTTCCCCTGGAGAGAGCGAGATTCTCCGCGCTGTAGAAGTCACCATTGTTGTG
CACGACGACATCATTCCGTGGCGTTATCCAGCTAAGCGCGAACTGCAATTTGGAGAATGGCAGCGCAATG
ACATTCTTGCAGGTATCTTCGAGCCAGCCACGATCGACATTGATCTGGCTATCTTGCTGACAAAAGCAAG
AGAACATAGCGTTGCCTTGGTAGGTCCAGCGGCGGAGGAACTCTTTGATCCGGTTCCTGAACAGGATCTA
TTTGAGGCGCTAAATGAAACCTTAACGCTATGGAACTCGCCGCCCGACTGGGCTGGCGATGAGCGAAATG
TAGTGCTTACGTTGTCCCGCATTTGGTACAGCGCAGTAACCGGCAAAATCGCGCCGAAGGATGTCGCTGC
CGACTGGGCAATGGAGCGCCTGCCGGCCCAGTATCAGCCCGTCATACTTGAAGCTAGACAGGCTTATCTT
GGACAAGAAGAAGATCGCTTGGCCTCGCGCGCAGATCAGTTGGAAGAATTTGTCCACTACGTGAAAGGCG
AGATCACCAAGGTAGTCGGCAAATAACCCTCGAGCCACCCATGACCAAAATCCCTTAACGTGAGTTACGC
GTCGTTCCACTGAGCGTCAGACCCCGTAGAAAAGATCAAAGGATCTTCTTGAGATCCTTTTTTTCTGCGC
GTAATCTGCTGCTTGCAAACAAAAAAACCACCGCTACCAGCGGTGGTTTGTTTGCCGGATCAAGAGCTAC
CAACTCTTTTTCCGAAGGTAACTGGCTTCAGCAGAGCGCAGATACCAAATACTGTCCTTCTAGTGTAGCC
GTAGTTAGGCCACCACTTCAAGAACTCTGTAGCACCGCCTACATACCTCGCTCTGCTAATCCTGTTACCA
GTGGCTGCTGCCAGTGGCGATAAGTCGTGTCTTACCGGGTTGGACTCAAGACGATAGTTACCGGATAAGG
CGCAGCGGTCGGGCTGAACGGGGGGTTCGTGCACACAGCCCAGCTTGGAGCGAACGACCTACACCGAACT
GAGATACCTACAGCGTGAGCATTGAGAAAGCGCCACGCTTCCCGAAGGGAGAAAGGCGGACAGGTATCCG
GTAAGCGGCAGGGTCGGAACAGGAGAGCGCACGAGGGAGCTTCCAGGGGGAAACGCCTGGTATCTTTATA
GTCCTGTCGGGTTTCGCCACCTCTGACTTGAGCGTCGATTTTTGTGATGCTCGTCAGGGGGGCGGAGCCT
ATGGAAAAACGCCAGCAACGCGGCCTTTTTACGGTTCCTGGCCTTTTGCTGGCCTTTTGCTCACATGTTC
TTTCCTGCGTTATCCCCTGATTCTGTGGATAACCGTATTACCGCCTTTGAGTGAGCTGATACCGCTCGCC
GCAGCCGAACGACCGAGCGCAGCGAGTCAGTGAGCGAGGAAGCGGAAGAGCGCCCAATACGCAAACCGCC
TCTCCCCGCGCGTTGGCCGATTCATTAATGCAGCTGGCACGACAGGTTTCCCGACTGGAAAGCGGGCAGT
GAGCGCAACGCAATTAATACGCGTACCGCTAGCCAGGAAGAGTTTGTAGAAACGCAAAAAGGCCATCCGT
CAGGATGGCCTTCTGCTTAGTTTGATGCCTGGCAGTTTATGGCGGGCGTCCTGCCCGCCACCCTCCGGGC
CGTTGCTTCACAACGTTCAAATCCGCTCCCGGCGGATTTGTCCTACTCAGGAGAGCGTTCACCGACAAAC
AACAGATAAAACGAAAGGCCCAGTCTTCCGACTGAGCCTTTCGTTTTATTTGATGCCTGGCAGTTCCCTA
CTCTCGCGTTAACGCTAGCATGGATGTTTTCCCAGTCACGACGTTGTAAAACGACGGCCAGTCTTAAG
