>Addgene plasmid #63430 | pFusX4-21 | addgene partial sequence | sequence record 116088 | pCR8_R1 5'-cgaaccgaacaggcttatgt-3'
GGTGTGCGTCACCCGGCAACCTTGGGTAGCAGCGAAGTCGAGGCATTTCTGTCCTGGCTGGTCTAGACGT
CTCGGCCATGGTCCTGGCACAGCACCGGCAACAGCCGCTGCACCGTTTCGAGCGCTTGCTTGCCGCCAAT
GTTGCTGGCGATAGCCACCACTTGGTCCGGGGTCAGGCCATGGTCCTGGCACAGCACCGGCAACAGCCGC
TGCACCGTTTCGAGCGCTTGCTTGCCGCCATCGTGGCTGGCGATAGCCACCACTTGGTCCGGAGTCAGGC
CATGGTCCTGGCACAGCACCGGCAACAGCCGCTGCACCGTTTCGAGCGCTTGCTTGCCGCCATCGTGGCT
GGCGATAGCCACCACTTGGTCCGGGGTCAGGGGAGACGCTTAAGACTGGCCGTCGTTTTACAACGTCGTG
ACTGGGAAAACATCCATGCTAGCGTTAACGCGAGAGTAGGGAACTGCCAGGCATCAAATAAAACGAAAGG
CTCAGTCGGAAGACTGGGCCTTTCGTTTTATCTGTTGTTTGTCGGTGAACGCTCTCCTGAGTAGGACAAA
TCCGCCGGGAGCGGATTTGAACGTTGTGAAGCAACGGCCCGGAGGGTGGCGGGCAGGACGCCCGCCATAA
ACTGCCAGGCATCAAACTAAGCAGAAGGCCATCCTGACGGATGGCCTTTTTGCGTTTCTACAAACTCTTC
CTGGCTAGCGGTACGCGTATTAATTGCGTTGCGCTCACTGCCCGCTTTCCAGTCGGGAAACCTGTCGTGC
CAGCTGCATTAATGAATC
