[The description below was written by a language model from this plasmid's Addgene catalogue record.]
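Description:
pFusX4-21 is a bacterial library plasmid from the FusX system, a one-step assembly platform for building TALE (transcription activator-like effector) repeat arrays such as those used in TALENs. It is built on the FusX4 backbone (about 3 kb without the insert), is maintained at high copy number in E. coli, and is selected with spectinomycin. The record does not list the origin of replication or provide a feature map, although the listed sequencing primers carry pCR8 names, which suggests a pCR8-type cloning backbone.

The insert is a synthetic, pre-assembled trimer of TALE repeats whose repeat-variable diresidues (RVDs) are HD, HD and NI. Under the standard TALE code, HD recognises cytosine and NI recognises adenine, so this module specifies the triplet CCA, as reflected in its alternative name X4_CCA. The trimer occupies RVD positions 10 to 12 of the final array. It was cloned into the backbone through BsaI sites that were destroyed in the process. BsaI is a type IIS enzyme commonly used in Golden Gate style cloning, where cutting outside the recognition site generates custom overhangs that allow ordered, seamless joining of fragments.

The plasmid carries no expression cassette of its own according to the record. It serves as one member of a position-specific library of triplet modules. A user chooses the pFusX4 plasmid matching the desired bases at positions 10 to 12 and combines it with the modules for the other positions and a receiver vector, producing a complete custom TALE DNA-binding domain for genome editing or related targeting applications.
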