Addgene plasmid #63430: pFusX4-21
Purpose: Encodes RVD positions 10-12 in TALEN assembly
Depositing lab: Stephen Ekker. Depositing organization: Mayo Foundation for Medical Education and Research. Publication: FusX: A rapid one-step TALE assembly system for genome science. Ma AC, McNulty MS, Tanya PL, Jarryd CM, Martinez-Galvez G, Argue DP, Lee HB, Urban MD, Bullard CE, Blackburn PR, Man TK, Clark KJ, Ekker SC. Hum Gene Ther. 2016 Jun;27(6):451-63. doi: 10.1089/hum.2015.172 PubMed 26854857.
Backbone
  Vector backbone: FusX4
  Backbone size w/o insert (bp): 3008
  Vector type: TALEN
Growth in bacteria
  Bacterial resistance: Spectinomycin, 50 μg/mL
  Growth temperature: 37°C
  Growth strain: DH5alpha
  Copy number: High Copy
Gene/Insert
  Gene/Insert name: HD HD NI (alt name: X4_CCA)
  Species: Synthetic
  Mutation: none
  Cloning method: Restriction Enzyme; 5′ cloning site BsaI (destroyed during cloning); 3′ cloning site BsaI (destroyed during cloning)
  Sequencing primers: 5′ pCR8_F1; 3′ pCR8_R1
Terms and licenses: Academic/Nonprofit Terms; Industry Terms: Not Available to Industry
How to cite: pFusX4-21 was a gift from Stephen Ekker (Addgene plasmid # 63430 ; http://n2t.net/addgene:63430 ; RRID:Addgene_63430)
